Addgene plasmid #218859: Xla.Tubb2:hArr-TEV;he1.1:eYFP
Purpose: Xla.Tubb2 promoter driving expression of human Arrestin-TEV protease fusion protein for use in trans-Tango.
Depositing lab: Marnie Halpern. Depositing organization: Dartmouth College and Medical School. Publication: Transsynaptic labeling and transcriptional control of zebrafish neural circuits. Coomer CE, Naumova D, Talay M, Zolyomi B, Snell NJ, Sorkac A, Chanchu JM, Cheng J, Roman I, Li J, Robson D, McLean DL, Barnea G, Halpern ME. Nat Neurosci. 2025 Jan;28(1):189-200. doi: 10.1038/s41593-024-01815-z. Epub 2024 Dec 19. PubMed 39702668.
Backbone
  Vector backbone: Tol2 pDest
  Vector type: Bacterial Expression
Growth in bacteria
  Bacterial resistance: Ampicillin, 100 μg/mL
  Growth temperature: 37°C
  Growth strain: DH5alpha
  Copy number: High Copy
Gene/Insert
  Gene/Insert name: hArr
  Species: H. sapiens (human)
  Tag / fusion protein: human Arrestin-Tobbaco Etch Virus protease fusion protein (C terminal on insert)
Terms and licenses: Academic/Nonprofit Terms; Industry Terms: Not Available to Industry
Depositor comments: Please visit https://pubmed.ncbi.nlm.nih.gov/37066422/ for bioRxiv preprint.
How to cite: Xla.Tubb2:hArr-TEV;he1.1:eYFP was a gift from Marnie Halpern (Addgene plasmid # 218859 ; http://n2t.net/addgene:218859 ; RRID:Addgene_218859)
