[The description below was written by a language model from this plasmid's Addgene catalogue record and pLannotate feature annotations shown in this document.]
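Description:
Xla.Tubb2:hArr-TEV;he1.1:eYFP is an 11.6 kb Tol2 transposon destination-type plasmid assembled by multisite Gateway recombination, made for zebrafish transgenesis as one component of the trans-Tango transsynaptic labeling system. Although catalogued as a bacterial expression vector, its bacterial elements serve only for propagation: a high-copy ColE1/pUC origin, an ampicillin resistance gene with its own promoter, and remnants of a pBluescript-style backbone (M13 origin fragment, lac promoter/operator, T3 promoter). The Tol2 arms are not annotated as such. However, the medaka tyrosinase fragment spanning the sequence origin probably reflects the medaka genomic context from which Tol2 was originally isolated.

The main cassette lies between Gateway sites. The roughly 3.5 kb unannotated interval between attB4 and attB1 is where the Xla.Tubb2 promoter named in the record would sit; the name suggests a Xenopus laevis beta-tubulin promoter, which would give neuronal expression, though the record does not spell this out. After attB1 comes human beta-arrestin 2 (ARRB2) fused at its C terminus to tobacco etch virus protease, and the region before attB2 carries an SV40 polyadenylation signal. In trans-Tango, ligand activation of an engineered receptor on postsynaptic cells recruits the arrestin-TEV fusion, which cleaves a tethered transcription factor from the receptor so that it can drive reporter expression in synaptic partners.

A second cassette downstream carries EYFP preceded by a short gap43 fragment, likely a membrane-targeting sequence, followed by hGH and bGH poly(A) signals. According to the construct name it is driven by he1.1, a promoter not annotated in the table, and it presumably acts as a visible marker for identifying transgenic embryos.
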