Features (pLannotate 1.2.2; 25 found; start..end, strand, type, name):
    679..699     +  protein_bind   attB4: mutant version of attB; core recombination site for the Gateway® BP reaction BP Clonase™
   4187..4207    +  protein_bind   attB1: mutant version of attB; core recombination site for the Gateway® BP reaction BP Clonase™
   4211..4492    +  CDS            ARRB2 (fragment): ARRB2_HUMAN - Also known as ARB2, ARR2. Experimental evidence at protein level: Swiss-Prot protein existence level 1. Functions in regulating agonist-mediated G-protein coupled receptor (GPCR) signaling by mediating both receptor desensitization and resensitization processes. During homologous desensitization, beta- arrestins bind to the GPRK-phosphorylated receptor and sterically preclude its coupling to the cognate G-protein; the binding appears to require additional receptor determinants exposed only in the active receptor conformation. The beta-arrestins target many receptors for internali
   4476..5438    +  CDS            ARRB2 (fragment): ARRB2_HUMAN - Also known as ARB2, ARR2. Experimental evidence at protein level: Swiss-Prot protein existence level 1. Functions in regulating agonist-mediated G-protein coupled receptor (GPCR) signaling by mediating both receptor desensitization and resensitization processes. During homologous desensitization, beta- arrestins bind to the GPRK-phosphorylated receptor and sterically preclude its coupling to the cognate G-protein; the binding appears to require additional receptor determinants exposed only in the active receptor conformation. The beta-arrestins target many receptors for internali
   5445..6146    +  CDS            TEV protease: tobacco etch virus protease (Kapust et al., 2001)
   6198..6332    -  polyA_signal   SV40 poly(A) signal: SV40 polyadenylation signal
   6394..6418    -  protein_bind   attB2: mutant version of attB; recombination site for the Gateway® BP reaction BP Clonase™
   6798..6863    +  CDS            gap43 (fragment): NEUM_CARAU - Experimental evidence at transcript level: Swiss-Prot protein existence level 2. This protein is associated with nerve growth. It is a major component of the motile 'growth cones' that form the tips of elongating axons. Plays a role in axonal and dendritic filopodia induction (By similarity). From Carassius auratus (Goldfish).
   6903..7619    +  CDS            EYFP: EYFP is a basic (constitutively fluorescent) green/yellow fluorescent protein published in 1996, derived from Aequorea victoria. It is reported to be a very rapidly-maturing weak dimer with high acid sensitivity.
   7639..7829    +  polyA_signal   hGH poly(A) signal (fragment): human growth hormone polyadenylation signal
   7866..7977    +  polyA_signal   bGH poly(A) signal: bovine growth hormone polyadenylation signal
   8116..8136    +  CDS            lacZα (fragment): LacZα fragment of β-galactosidase; lacZ fragment
   8152..8286    -  polyA_signal   SV40 poly(A) signal: SV40 polyadenylation signal
   8309..8392    -  CDS            large T antigen (fragment): large T antigen from SV40 (simian virus 40)
   8958..8998    -  misc_feature   MCS (fragment): pBluescript multiple cloning site
   9011..9029    -  promoter       T3 promoter: promoter for bacteriophage T3 RNA polymerase
   9072..9094    -  protein_bind   lac operator (fragment): The lac repressor binds to the lac operator to inhibit transcription in E. coli. This inhibition can be relieved by adding lactose or isopropyl-β-D-thiogalactopyranoside (IPTG). lac repressor encoded by lacI
   9098..9128    -  promoter       lac promoter: promoter for the E. coli lac operon
   9143..9164    -  protein_bind   CAP binding site: CAP binding activates transcription in the presence of cAMP. E. coli catabolite activator protein
   9177..9269    -  CDS            lacI (fragment): lac repressor; lacI; The lac repressor binds to the lac operator to inhibit transcription in E. coli. This inhibition can be relieved by adding lactose or isopropyl-β-D-thiogalactopyranoside (IPTG).
   9452..10040   -  rep_origin     ori: high-copy-number ColE1/pMB1/pBR322/pUC origin of replication
  10211..11071   -  CDS            AmpR: β-lactamase; bla; confers resistance to ampicillin, carbenicillin, and related antibiotics
  11072..11176   -  promoter       AmpR promoter: bla
  11202..11423   -  rep_origin     M13 ori (fragment) (sequence partly withheld): M13 bacteriophage origin of replication; arrow indicates direction of (+) strand synthesis
  11423..97      +  CDS            tyr (fragment) (across the origin) (sequence partly withheld): TYRO_ORYLA - Also known as tyro. Experimental evidence at transcript level: Swiss-Prot protein existence level 2. This is a copper-containing oxidase that functions in the formation of pigments such as melanins and other polyphenolic compounds. From Oryzias latipes (Japanese rice fish) (Japanese killifish).
>Addgene plasmid #218859 | Xla.Tubb2:hArr-TEV;he1.1:eYFP | addgene full sequence | sequence record 440963 | Addgene NGS Result
AATGCCCTCTGATCTGCAAAAGACGTGAATATCTGTTCAGACACCCATATCCACTCTGTTCCACACAGGT
CAGAGGTTTGTCCAGGAGTTCTTGACAGAGGTGTAAAAAGTACTCAAAAATTTTACTCAAGTGAAAGTAC
AAGTACTTAGGGAAAATTTTACTCAATTAAAAGTAAAAGTATCTGGCTAGAATCTTACTTGAGTAAAAGT
AAAAAAGTACTCCATTAAAATTGTACTTGAGTATTAAGGAAGTAAAAGTAAAAGCAAGAAAGAAAACTAG
AGATTCTTGTTTAAGCTTTTAATCTCAAAAAACATTAAATGAAATGCATACAAGGTTTTATCCTGCTTTA
GAACTGTTTGTATTTAATTATCAAACTATAAGACAGACAATCTAATGCCAGTACACGCTACTCAAAGTTG
TAAAACCTCAGATTTAACTTCAGTAGAAGCTGATTCTCAAAATTGTTAGTGTCAAGCCTAGCTCTTTTGG
GGCTGAAAAGCAATCCTGCAGTGCTGAAAAGCCTCTCACAGGCAGCCGATGCGGGAAGAGGTGTATTAGT
CTTGATAGAGAGGCTGCAAATAGCAGGAAACGTGAGCAGAGACTCCCTGGTGTCTGAAACACAGGCCAGA
TGGGCCCTCGAGCAGGAAACAGCTATGACCATGATTACGCCAAGCTATCAACTTTGTATAGAAAAGTTGT
CTAGACCCTGTCTGTTCCTGATTACATCTAGTTTGCTGCCTGTCCGGATTATTGCCTGTTTTTTGACTAC
TCTCTTGTATCCTGTGGTGTACTTTCTATTTTGGTGTGTTTGACTCGGCCTGTGACCCCAACCATTTATT
TGTCTCCTGTAACTGTACCGCATTGACTGATTGTTACTGACCCGGCCTGGCTTTTAACTACAATTCTTGT
TTCCAATTCTACAACCCCACACTTGGTTCCCTTGCTTGGTCAGAACTCTCTCCTTGGGCCTCTCACGTTA
AGACCTGGCGTCATCTGAGTAGCAGAGGGCTAGTCCCGATGCCAAAGGCGGCTGTTATAGGCAGAAGGGT
GAGCCGCGACTGGGTCCTTGGTGTCTGTTCTGATTTTGGGACACCCTGCCTTACAGCCCCCCTCAAGTCT
CTGATTATTGCCTTGTAACCTTGTAACCAATCAGTGGAAATCAAGAGACCTGCAAAGCAGGAAGTAGTGT
TCTACTTATGTCACTCCAGTCTTTATACATTACATTTTTGGCTAACTAACTATATTAGAAACATTTTTTA
TTTTGCATAGCCAATCTACAGTATTTACCCAGTTTTTATTTTTAAACTGAATAATTATTTTAAGGATAAT
ATCTGCCTGCAGAATAAATAATTCGATATATGCCATGGATAAGCAATATGGTGTCTTGACAAGACAGAAT
ATAATTTGATATTTTAGAAGCATGGCTTTTATGGACTTATACACATGTAGGTATGATGTGAGAACCTGGT
TAATGGTGTCCATTTGCTGTCATGAGTTTGCTTGGTTACTGAGCACAGACTATTTTATGAGCTTTGCCAG
GTCCTGCTTTTCTCATCCTTTCAAAACAATGTGTTCCCTTCACTCCACACAGAGTAATGTCCATGTTCCT
GGTGTGTGAGTCTCCTCTTCCAAATGCAGCATCTTCTCCCCCCCCATGCCATGTGACACTTTCATTAGCA
TCTCCTCATGCTTTGTGTGAATTCTGCTCTGCCCTACCCCTCCCCTTATGCAGCACAAGGAAGAAGGGAG
AAAGCTGTGTCTGCATATCTGCAAAAGGCTGCCTGACTGACAGTAAGAATGTCTGTCTCGAGGACCTCTT
CCCACACAGCTGTACCACTGAAATCCATATTTATTGGTAGTACATCTGTTACTAACATTTTAACATTAAC
AACAGTGATTACATTACCTTCAGAACATTGCAGTAAGGAACAGACTCCTGTATGCTCATAGTGTAATACC
AGGAGAATATATTGTAAATCTTGGGTGTTGCCCACTTTCAGTGATATCAGCTTTGCTTTCTGTATTTTTT
AATCATTTAATGCTCCTTCATAGTAATCTTGAAATGCAAACATTTTCCTTAAGGTGGGCATAGCCAAACA
ATATTCAACATCAACACACTGGGCCAAATCAGGATGATCTGATCAACAGGCTAACAATCAGATCATATTT
GGGAGCCATTTGCCAATGTGGTCCTCTTCCAACATGATTATCCAAACTGTCTGATAGATATATCTGCTTG
ATAGTCAAATATTGGTCAGGCAGGCCATTGAGAAGGCCTCATGCATGGGCCAATAAGCTGCTGATTGGGT
TGCCTACTTGTGGATATTTTACTAGCCTGGCCAGAAAAAATGTTGCTTGATGCCAATGTCAATAATTGGA
AAAAAACATTAAAATATAAGAAGGCTGTTACTTTTTTCCCAGAAAAGGTGGTAACCATAACTGCCAACTA
ATTCTGGAAGAGCTGAGTTGGCAGCTTATACTTGGCCATTTATCAATCACCACCTATAAGGATGTACCGA
GTCTGCGTGCTTATTAGGTATATGTGAGTATGACACAATTTTAAACACTATTATGTCTGCAAGAGCTGAG
TCAGCAGTTATACTTGGCCATGTATTGCCACCCATAAGGATGTACTGATTCAATCATTTTTCTCCAAACC
CCTAAATTCATATGATGTCTGCCAGCTTATTAGGTACAGTATATGTGAGTATGATAAAAATATTTGTAAT
ATTTAATATTGGTTGTGTTTTCTCTCTATAGAAATAATACACAATCCAAACAAAAGTGGCATAAATGTGA
TATATTGTAATGACATGATAAGGAAATTACACTGATTTATTGGCTATTAATATTTCTCATTTGCAATCAC
TATGCTGCTCTGGCAGCTTTTATCAGCACATCAGTGCTACAGAAAGAATGGAACCCTGGCTGTCATGCTG
ATTCTAATGCTCAGCAGCATTTTACACATTTTGCTGCATTTTCTAGCTATCAGCTGATTACTCCCAGGAT
CCCCCTTGTGTTCCACTGCAGATGTATTTACTGATGCTTAGCTTCTACCAACGGGCACTTACAAGTATTT
CTATGTGGGTGTAACTAGAAAGAAGATGGACTATGTAAAGCATATGGGCCTCTAGTTTGGGCATAACCTT
AATGTACATTTGGATGGGAGGTTCCAGGGTAAAGGTTAATCCAATAGCACTGGTTTCCCCTAGCTTTGCC
ACTTTTAATAGGCAAGGTTTCAGCCCTGTCTACTCATATGTAAATTGTGATTGTGATTTTATTTCACATT
TTTGTTCTGTATGTTTGGACAGATGTCAGTAAAACCATTTAACTGCCCCCGTTTGTTCAACCTCCTCGTT
CTTCTGCTACATCCACTGGTCTTTACGGAAGCAATTAAATAAATTAAGGGCCATATGATTTCCTGCCCTG
TAAAACTGGTGTGTGTTTGCGGTCTGAGGCAGATGTGCTGCTTCCATTTGAATACAGGGGGGATATTGAA
ACACTGACTCGGGAATCCCCTGGAGAGTGATTTGAGGCAGAAATGGATATGGAGCAGTATCATGTGATAA
AATGAAATTGTGAGGCAGCTGCATAGGGTGGCACCCATCCCCACTGCACCTTCCTTCCCCCTACAGCTCC
CAGTGATGGACGAGTTGTGTGGGGGATGGTACCTGTCACTAATACCTTTGGAGTCATCATTAGGCTAATA
TTATCAATAACAAGGTTAATGTTTCTATAGGCTTAATCAGCTTCTCATTCGTGTTTTAATTAGAATTTTT
TTTCATTATTTCAGTATAATATTCCTTTGTAATAAGCAATAAGCACATTCCCAGCATCTTTTTCACCTTC
TTGGTGGTATCTGCCTGATGGTGAGACAATGCAGCATCCATTTCCATTCCCTCCCTTGTCATTTGATTGG
TTCCCATCCCTACAATGCTCAGGGCCAGTGGCTCCACCCACCATTACATCATCTGAGCCCAGGACCACAG
CAAGTGAATAGGAGAGAGCAGCACCCTCCCCAAGGCGTCACAAGTGTATAAAAGGCAGCAGAAGGAGCCT
CTGACAGCCCAGATTCTTAGCCGGCTGGAAACCATCGGGGTGTTGCACAAAGGGCAAGTAAAGCAACAAG
AAAGGGCCACACCATCCACTGATTACACCACTGTAAGACTCAACCCAATCAAGCTTCAAGTTTGTACAAA
AAAGCAGGCTATGGGGGAGAAACCCGGGACCAGGGTCTTCAAGAAGTCGAGCCCTAACTGCAAGCTCACC
GTGTACTTGGGCAAGCGGGACTTCGTAGATCACCTGGACAAAGTGGACCCTGTAGATGGCGTGGTGCTTG
TGGACCCTGACTACCTGAAGGACCGCAAAGTGTTTGTGACCCTCACCTGCGCCTTCCGCTATGGCCGTGA
AGACCTGGATGTGCTGGGCTTGTCCTTCCGCAAAGACCTGTTCATCGCCACCTACCAGGCCTTCCCCCCG
GTGCCCCACCCCCCCCCGCCCCCCCCCCCGCCTGCAGGACCGGCTGCTGAGGAAGCTGGGCCAGCATGCC
CACCCCTTCTTCTTCACCATACCCCAGAATCTTCCATGCTCCGTCACACTGCAGCCAGGCCCAGAGGATA
CAGGAAAGGCCTGCGGCGTAGACTTTGAGATTCGAGCCTTCTGTGCTAAATCACTAGAAGAGAAAAGCCA
CAAAAGGAACTCTGTGCGGCTGGTGATCCGAAAGGTGCAGTTCGCCCCGGAGAAACCCGGCCCCCAGCCT
TCAGCCGAAACCACACGCCACTTCCTCATGTCTGACCGGTCCCTGCACCTCGAGGCTTCCCTGGACAAGG
AGCTGTACTACCATGGGGAGCCCCTCAATGTAAATGTCCACGTCACCAACAACTCCACCAAGACCGTCAA
GAAGATCAAAGTCTCTGTGAGACAGTACGCCGACATCTGCCTCTTCAGCACCGCCCAGTACAAGTGTCCT
GTGGCTCAACTCGAACAAGATGACCAGGTATCTCCCAGCTCCACATTCTGTAAGGTGTACACCATAACCC
CACTGCTCAGTGACAACCGGGAGAAGCGGGGTCTCGCCCTGGATGGGAAACTCAAGCACGAGGACACCAA
CCTGGCTTCCAGCACCATCGTGAAGGAGGGTGCCAACAAGGAGGTGCTGGGAATCCTGGTGTCCTACAGG
GTCAAGGTGAAGCTGGTGGTGTCTCGAGGCGGGGATGTCTCTGTGGAGCTGCCTTTTGTTCTTATGCACC
CCAAGCCCCACGACCACATCCCCCTCCCCAGACCCCAGTCAGCCGCTCCGGAGACAGATGTCCCTGTGGA
CACCAACCTCATTGAATTTGATACCAACTATGCCACAGATGATGACATTGTGTTTGAGGACTTTGCCCGG
CTTCGGCTGAAGGGGATGAAGGATGACGACTATGATGATCAACTCTGCGGATCTAGCTTGTTTAAGGGAC
CACGTGATTACAACCCGATATCGAGCACCATTTGTCATTTGACGAATGAATCTGATGGGCACACAACATC
GTTGTATGGTATTGGATTTGGTCCCTTCATCATTACAAACAAGCACTTGTTTAGAAGAAATAATGGAACA
CTGTTGGTCCAATCACTACATGGTGTATTCAAGGTCAAGAACACCACGACTTTGCAACAACACCTCATTG
ATGGGAGGGACATGATAATTATTCGCATGCCTAAGGATTTCCCACCATTTCCTCAAAAGCTGAAATTTAG
AGAGCCACAAAGGGAAGAGCGCATATGTCTTGTGACAACCAACTTCCAAACTAAGAGCATGTCTAGCATG
GTGTCAGACACTAGTTGCACATTCCCTTCATCTGATGGCATATTCTGGAAGCATTGGATTCAAACCAAGG
ATGGGCAGTGTGGCAGTCCATTAGTATCAACTAGAGATGGGTTCATTGTTGGTATACACTCAGCATCGAA
TTTCACCAACACAAACAATTATTTCACAAGCGTGCCGAAAAACTTCATGGAATTGTTGACAAGTCAGGAG
GCGCAGCAGTGGGTTAGTGGTTGGCGATTAAATGCTGACTCAGTATTGTGGGGGGGCCATAAAGTTTTCA
TGAGCAAACCTGAAGAGCCTTTTCAGCCAGTTAAGGAAGCGACTCAACTCATGAATGAATTGGTGTACTC
GTGACCGCGGTGGAGCTCGAATTAATTCATCGATGATGATCCAGACATGATAAGATACATTGATGAGTTT
GGACAAACCACAACTAGAATGCAGTGAAAAAAATGCTTTATTTGTGAAATTTGTGATGCTATTGCTTTAT
TTGTAACCATTATAAGCTGCAATAAACAAGTTAACAACAACAATTGCATTCATTTTATGTTTCAGGTTCA
GGGGGAGGTGTGGGAGGTTTTTTACCCAGCTTTCTTGTACAAAGTGGTCAACCACTCCAGGCATAGCTAG
AGCCACTGATGCATCTATAGAGCTGAAGTAAAGATAGGGTTGATGCAAATCGATTTAGAATTTTCAATGT
AGAAAAAACAAAATAAAAAGTCTATTCACTTGATGGATAGATTAGTCAAACAAACATAGAGTAGGCACTT
CCCTTGACTCTGTAAACTTTTGGATTTAACAGATTGTGCACTCCTTTTAGTTAAACACATTAGTCCCTGA
AAACTAAGACCCTAACCATAATCCCATTGTAGACCCACCTACTCGGGTGAATATAAAGCTCGCACAGATC
ATCTCACAGACATCAGACCTTGGCAAAGGAGCATCCTGAACATCTCTACACACTGAGGCAACCCTAGGGC
CGCCACCATGCTGTGTTGTATCAGAAGAACAAAGCCTGTGGAGAAGAATGAGGAGGCTGACCAGGAACTG
CAGAGCACGGTACCTAGAGCTAGAGACCCTCCTGTGGCTACAATGGTGAGCAAGGGCGAGGAGCTGTTCA
CCGGGGTGGTGCCCATCCTGGTCGAGCTGGACGGCGACGTAAACGGCCACAAGTTCAGCGTGTCCGGCGA
GGGCGAGGGCGATGCCACCTACGGCAAGCTGACCCTGAAGTTCATCTGCACCACCGGCAAGCTGCCCGTG
CCCTGGCCCACCCTCGTGACCACCTTCGGCTACGGCCTGCAGTGCTTCGCCCGCTACCCCGACCACATGA
AGCAGCACGACTTCTTCAAGTCCGCCATGCCCGAAGGCTACGTCCAGGAGCGCACCATCTTCTTCAAGGA
CGACGGCAACTACAAGACCCGCGCCGAGGTGAAGTTCGAGGGCGACACCCTGGTGAACCGCATCGAGCTG
AAGGGCATCGACTTCAAGGAGGACGGCAACATCCTGGGGCACAAGCTGGAGTACAACTACAACAGCCACA
ACGTCTATATCATGGCCGACAAGCAGAAGAACGGCATCAAGGTGAACTTCAAGATCCGCCACAACATCGA
GGACGGCAGCGTGCAGCTCGCCGACCACTACCAGCAGAACACCCCCATCGGCGACGGCCCCGTGCTGCTG
CCCGACAACCACTACCTGAGCTACCAGTCCGCCCTGAGCAAAGACCCCAACGAGAAGCGCGATCACATGG
TCCTGCTGGAGTTCGTGACCGCCGCCGGGATCACTCTCGGCATGGACGAGCTGTATAAGTGAGAATTCTG
CAGGAATTGGGTGGCATCCCTGTGACCCCTCCCCAGTGCCTCTCCTGGCCCTGGAAGTTGCCACTCCAGT
GCCCACCAGCCTTGTCCTAATAAAATTAAGTTGCATCATTTTGTCTGACTAGGTGTCCTTCTATAATATT
ATGGGGTGGAGGGGGGTGGTATGGAGCAAGGGGCAAGTTGGGAAGACAACCTGTAGGGCACGAGGGGGGG
CCCGAAACCCGCTGATCAGCCTCGACTGTGCCTTCTAGTTGCCAGCCATCTGTTGTTTGCCCCTCCCCCG
TGCCTTCCTTGACCCTGGAAGGTGCCACTCCCACTGTCCTTTCCTAATAAAATGAGGAAATTGCATCGCA
TTGTCTGAGTAGGTGTCATTCTATTCTGGGGGGTGGGGTGGGGCAGGACAGCAAGGGGGAGGATTGGGAA
GACAATAGCAAGGCATGCTGGGGATGCGGTGGGCTCTATGGCAACTTTATTATACATAGTTGATAATTCA
CTGGCCGTCGTTTTACGGTACCATCGATGATGATCCAGACATGATAAGATACATTGATGAGTTTGGACAA
ACCACAACTAGAATGCAGTGAAAAAAATGCTTTATTTGTGAAATTTGTGATGCTATTGCTTTATTTGTAA
CCATTATAAGCTGCAATAAACAAGTTAACAACAACAATTGCATTCATTTTATGTTTCAGGTTCAGGGGGA
GGTGTGGGAGGTTTTTTAAAGCAAGTAAAACCTCTACAAATGTGGTATGGCTGATTATGATCCTCTAGAT
CAGATCTGCGAAGATACGGCCACGGGTGCTCTTGATCCTGTGGCTGATTTTGGACTGTGCTGCTCGCAGC
TGCTGATGAATCACATACTTCCTCCATTTTCTTCCACTGATTGACTGTTATAATTTCCCTAATTTCCAGG
TCAAGGTGCTGTGCATTGTGGTAATAGATGTGACATGACGTCACTTCCAAAGGACCAATGAACATGTCTG
ACCAATTTCATATAATGTGAAAACGATTTTCATAGGCAGAATAAATAACATTTAAATTAAACTGGGCATC
AGCGCAATTCAATTGGTTTGGTAATAGCAAGGGAAAATAGAATGAAGTGATCTCCAAAAAATAAGTACTT
TTTGACTGTAAATAAAATTGTAAGGAGTAAAAAGTACTTTTTTTTCTAAAAAAATGTAATTAAGTAAAAG
TAAAAGTATTGATTTTTAATTGTACTCAAGTAAAGTAAAAATCCCCAAAAATAATACTTAAGTACAGTAA
TCAAGTAAAATTACTCAAGTACTTTACACCTCTGGTTCTTGACCCCCTACCTTCAGCAAGCCCAGCAGAT
CCACTAGTTCTAGAGCGGCCGCCACCGCGGTGGAGCTCCAGCTTTTGTTCCCTTTAGTGAGGGTTAATTG
CGCGCTTGGCGTAATCATGGTCATAGCTGTTTCCTGTGTGAAATTGTTATCCGCTCACAATTCCACACAA
CATACGAGCCGGAAGCATAAAGTGTAAAGCCTGGGGTGCCTAATGAGTGAGCTAACTCACATTAATTGCG
TTGCGCTCACTGCCCGCTTTCCAGTCGGGAAACCTGTCGTGCCAGCTGCATTAATGAATCGGCCAACGCG
CGGGGAGAGGCGGTTTGCGTATTGGGCGCTCTTCCGCTTCCTCGCTCACTGACTCGCTGCGCTCGGTCGT
TCGGCTGCGGCGAGCGGTATCAGCTCACTCAAAGGCGGTAATACGGTTATCCACAGAATCAGGGGATAAC
GCAGGAAAGAACATGTGAGCAAAAGGCCAGCAAAAGGCCAGGAACCGTAAAAAGGCCGCGTTGCTGGCGT
TTTTCCATAGGCTCCGCCCCCCTGACGAGCATCACAAAAATCGACGCTCAAGTCAGAGGTGGCGAAACCC
GACAGGACTATAAAGATACCAGGCGTTTCCCCCTGGAAGCTCCCTCGTGCGCTCTCCTGTTCCGACCCTG
CCGCTTACCGGATACCTGTCCGCCTTTCTCCCTTCGGGAAGCGTGGCGCTTTCTCATAGCTCACGCTGTA
GGTATCTCAGTTCGGTGTAGGTCGTTCGCTCCAAGCTGGGCTGTGTGCACGAACCCCCCGTTCAGCCCGA
CCGCTGCGCCTTATCCGGTAACTATCGTCTTGAGTCCAACCCGGTAAGACACGACTTATCGCCACTGGCA
GCAGCCACTGGTAACAGGATTAGCAGAGCGAGGTATGTAGGCGGTGCTACAGAGTTCTTGAAGTGGTGGC
CTAACTACGGCTACACTAGAAGAACAGTATTTGGTATCTGCGCTCTGCTGAAGCCAGTTACCTTCGGAAA
AAGAGTTGGTAGCTCTTGATCCGGCAAACAAACCACCGCTGGTAGCGGTGGTTTTTTTGTTTGCAAGCAG
CAGATTACGCGCAGAAAAAAAGGATCTCAAGAAGATCCTTTGATCTTTTCTACGGGGTCTGACGCTCAGT
GGAACGAAAACTCACGTTAAGGCATTTTGGTCATGAGATTATCAAAAAGGATCTTCACCTAGATCCTTTT
AAATTAAAAATGAAGTTTTAAATCAATCTAAAGTATATATGAGTAAACTTGGTCTGACAGTTACCAATGC
TTAATAAGTGAGGCACCTATCTCAGCGATCTGTCTATTTCGTTCATCCATAGTTGCCTGACTCCCCGTCG
TGTAGATAACTACGATACGGGAGGGCTTACCATCTGGCCCCAGTGCTGCAATGATACCGCGAGACCCACG
CTCACCGGCTCCAGATTTATCAGCAATAAACCAGCCAGCCGGAAGGGCCGAGCGCAGAAGTGGTCCTGCA
ACTTTATCCGCCTCCATCCAGTCTATTAATTGTTGCCGGGAAGCTAGAGTAAGTAGTTCGCCAGTTAATA
GTTTGCGCAACGTTGTTGCCATTGCTACAGGCATCGTGGTGTCACGCTCGTCGTTTGGTATGGCTTCATT
CAGCTCCGGTTCCCAACGATCAAGGCGAGTTACATGATCCCCCATGTTGTGCAAAAAAGCGGTTAGCTCC
TTCGGTCCTCCGATCGTTGTCAGAAGTAAGTTGGCCGCAGTGTTATCACTCATGGTTATGGCAGCACTGC
ATAATTCTCTTACTGTCATGCCATCCGTAAGATGCTTTTCTGTGACTGGTGAGTACTCAACCAAGTCATT
CTGAGAATAGTGTATGCGGCGACCGAGTTGCTCTTGCCCGGCGTCAATACGGGATAATACCGCGCCACAT
AGCAGAACTTTAAAAGTGCTCATCATTGGAAAACGTTCTTCGGGGCGAAAACTCTCAAGGATCTTACCGC
TGTTGAGATCCAGTTCGATGTAACCCACTCGTGCACCCAACTGATCTTCAGCATCTTTTACTTTCACCAG
CGTTTCTGGGTGAGCAAAAACAGGAAGGCAAAATGCCGCAAAAAAGGGAATAAGGGCGACACGGAAATGT
TGAATACTCATACTCTTCCTTTTTCAATATTATTGAAGCATTTATCAGGGTTATTGTCTCATGAGCGGAT
ACATATTTGAATGTATTTAGAAAAATAAACAAATAGGGGTTCCGCGCACATTTCCCCGAAAAGTGCCACC
TAAATTGTAAGCGTTAATATTTTGTTAAAATTCGCGTTAAATTTTTGTTAAATCAGCTCATTTTTTAACC
AATAGGCCGAAATCGGCAAAATCCCTTATAAATCAAAAGAATAGACCGAGATAGGGT
[37 nt withheld, positions 11328-11364]
AAAGAACGTGGACTCCAACGTCAAAGG
[32 nt withheld, positions 11392-11423]
GCTGGCTAAGAACTCATCAGCCTCCCCGGTCCATCTACCCACGTACCAATGCACCAATTGGCCACAATGA
CGGCTACTACATGGTGCCATTCCTTCCTCTTTATAGGAATGGAGACTACCTCCTGTCCAACAATGCTCTT
GGATACGAGTACGCCTACCTGTTGGACCCAGGTCATTGCACAACACCAGA
